Addgene plasmid #29403: pDEST40-DJ1-E18D
Depositing lab: Mark Cookson. Depositing organization: National Institute on Aging (NIA).
Backbone
  Vector backbone: pcDNA-DEST40
  Backbone manufacturer: Invitrogen
  Backbone size w/o insert (bp): 7143
  Vector type: Mammalian Expression ; Destination Vector
Growth in bacteria
  Bacterial resistance: Ampicillin, 100 μg/mL
  Growth temperature: 37°C
  Growth strain: DH5alpha
  Copy number: High Copy
Gene/Insert
  Gene/Insert name: DJ1
  Species: H. sapiens (human)
  Mutation: E18D
  GenBank ID: AF021819
  Entrez Gene: PARK7 (a.k.a. DJ-1, DJ1, GATD2, HEL-S-67p)
  Tag / fusion protein: V5 (C terminal on insert); 6XHis (C terminal on insert)
  Cloning method: Gateway Cloning
  Sequencing primers: 5′ T7; 3′ BGH-Rev
Terms and licenses: Academic/Nonprofit Terms; Industry Terms: Not Available to Industry
How to cite: pDEST40-DJ1-E18D was a gift from Mark Cookson (Addgene plasmid # 29403 ; http://n2t.net/addgene:29403 ; RRID:Addgene_29403)
