[The description below was written by a language model from this plasmid's Addgene catalogue record.]
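Description:
pDEST40-DJ1-E18D is a mammalian expression plasmid built on the commercial Gateway destination vector pcDNA-DEST40 (backbone listed at 7143 bp without insert). It is propagated in E. coli as a high-copy plasmid under ampicillin selection. The insert was introduced by Gateway recombination, meaning the coding sequence was transferred from an entry clone into the destination vector by site-specific recombination, replacing the destination cassette and leaving the gene flanked by recombination site remnants.

The payload is human DJ1, the product of the PARK7 gene, carrying a point mutation that changes glutamate 18 to aspartate (E18D). The open reading frame is fused at its C terminus to a V5 epitope followed by a 6xHis tag, which allows detection of the expressed protein with anti-V5 or anti-His antibodies and enrichment by metal-affinity chromatography. The record does not explicitly state the promoter or any mammalian selection marker, and no feature table is provided. However, the listed sequencing primers (T7 forward and BGH reverse) indicate that the insert lies between a T7 promoter/priming site and a bovine growth hormone polyadenylation region, an arrangement typical of pcDNA-series vectors designed for expression in transfected mammalian cells.

PARK7 is a gene linked to inherited forms of Parkinson's disease. A conservative substitution such as E18D is the sort of variant used to probe the contribution of a specific residue to protein function, typically alongside wild-type and other mutant versions. The record itself does not state the specific experimental purpose.
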