>Addgene plasmid #29403 | pDEST40-DJ1-E18D | addgene partial sequence | sequence record 34767 | 29403 with BGH-rev
ATGGTGATGGTGATGATGACCGGTACGCGTAGAATCGAGACCGAGGAGAGGGTTAGGGATAGGCTTACCT
TCGAACCGCGGGCCCTCTAGATCAACCACTTTGTACAAGAAAGCTGGGTCGAATTCGCCCTTCTTGTCTT
TAAGAACAAGTGGAGCCTTCACTTGAGCCGCCACCTCCTTGCCATTCAGGGCTTCAACAATTGCAAGCGC
AAACTCGAAGCTGGTCCCAGGCCCCCGGCTTGTAAGAATCAGGCCGTCTTTTTCCACACGATTCTCAGAG
TAGGTGTAATGACCTCCATTCATCATTTTGTCTTTAGCAAGAGGGTGTGTTGTAACTTTACTTCCAAAAC
CTATTTCATGAGCCAACAGAGCAGTAGGACCTGCACAGATGGCGGCTATCAGGCCCTTCCGGTTTTCCTG
CTCCTTCAGTATCTCCTTCACAGCAGCAGACTCAGATAAATTCTGTGCGCCCAGATTACCTCCTGGTAGA
ACCACCACATCATATGGTCCCTCTTTTTTTGCATCTTCAAGGCTGGCATCAGGACAAATGACCACATCAC
GGCTACACTGTACTGGGTCTTTTCCAGCCAGGCCTGCAACGGTGACCTTAATCCCAGCTCGCCTCATGAC
ATCTACAGGGATGACCGTGTCCATTTCCTCTGCTCCTTTAGCCAGGATGACCAGAGCTCTTTTGGAAGCC
ATAAGGGCGAATTCGGAGCCTGCTTTTTTGTACAAACTTGTTGATAGCTTAACTAGCCAGCTTGGGTCTC
CCTATAGTGAGTCGTATTAATTTCGATAAGCCAGTAAGCAGTGGG
